>Addgene plasmid #172121 | pAAV-pEF1a-rtTAc | addgene full sequence | sequence record 343534 | Addgene NGS Result
CCTGCAGGCAGCTGCGCGCTCGCTCGCTCACTGAGGCCGCCCGGGCGTCGGGCGACCTTTGGTCGCCCGG
CCTCAGTGAGCGAGCGAGCGCGCAGAGAGGGAGTGGCCAACTCCATCACTAGGGGTTCCTGCGGCCGCAC
GCGTAAGCTTTGCAAAGATGGATAAAGTTTTAAACAGAGAGGAATCTTTGCAGCTAATGGACCTTCTAGG
TCTTGAAAGGAGTGGGAATTGGCTCCGGTGCCCGTCAGTGGGCAGAGCGCACATCGCCCACAGTCCCCGA
GAAGTTGGGGGGAGGGGTCGGCAATTGAACCGGTGCCTAGAGAAGGTGGCGCGGGGTAAACTGGGAAAGT
GATGTCGTGTACTGGCTCCGCCTTTTTCCCGAGGGTGGGGGAGAACCGTATATAAGTGCAGTAGTCGCCG
TGAACGTTCTTTTTCGCAACGGGTTTGCCGCCAGAACACAGGTAAGTGCCGTGTGTGGTTCCCGCGGGCC
TGGCCTCTTTACGGGTTATGGCCCTTGCGTGCCTTGAATTACTTCCACCTGGCTGCAGTACGTGATTCTT
GATCCCGAGCTTCGGGTTGGAAGTGGGTGGGAGAGTTCGAGGCCTTGCGCTTAAGGAGCCCCTTCGCCTC
GTGCTTGAGTTGAGGCCTGGCCTGGGCGCTGGGGCCGCCGCGTGCGAATCTGGTGGCACCTTCGCGCCTG
TCTCGCTGCTTTCGATAAGTCTCTAGCCATTTAAAATTTTTGATGACCTGCTGCGACGCTTTTTTTCTGG
CAAGATAGTCTTGTAAATGCGGGCCAAGATCTGCACACTGGTATTTCGGTTTTTGGGGCCGCGGGCGGCG
ACGGGGCCCGTGCGTCCCAGCGCACATGTTCGGCGAGGCGGGGCCTGCGAGCGCGGCCACCGAGAATCGG
ACGGGGGTAGTCTCAAGCTGGCCGGCCTGCTCTGGTGCCTGGCCTCGCGCCGCCGTGTATCGCCCCGCCC
TGGGCGGCAAGGCTGGCCCGGTCGGCACCAGTTGCGTGAGCGGAAAGATGGCCGCTTCCCGGCCCTGCTG
CAGGGAGCTCAAAATGGAGGACGCGGCGCTCGGGAGAGCGGGCGGGTGAGTCACCCACACAAAGGAAAAG
GGCCTTTCCGTCCTCAGCCGTCGCTTCATGTGACTCCACGGAGTACCGGGCGCCGTCCAGGCACCTCGAT
TAGTTCTCGAGCTTTTGGAGTACGTCGTCTTTAGGTTGGGGGGAGGGGTTTTATGCGATGGAGTTTCCCC
ACACTGAGTGGGTGGAGACTGAAGTTAGGCCAGCTTGGCACTTGATGTAATTCTCCTTGGAATTTGCCCT
TTTTGAGTTTGGATCTTGGTTCATTCTCAAGCCTCAGACAGTGGTTCAAAGTTTTTTTCTTCCATTTCAG
GTGTCGTGAGGTACCGGATCCTCTAGAGGATCCCCGGGTACCGGTGCCACCATGATGCTGAAGAAGATCC
TGAAGATCGAGGAGCTGGACGAGCGCGAGCTGATCGACATCGAGGTGAGCGGCAACCACCTGTTCTACGC
CAACGACATCCTGACCCACAACAGCAGCAGCAGCGACGTGCCGACCGACGCCCTTGACGATTTTGACTTA
GACATGCTCCCAGCCGATGCCCTTGACGACTTTGACCTTGATATGCTGCCTGCTGACGCTCTTGACGATT
TTGACCTTGACATGCTCCCCGGGTAAGATATCAAGCTTATCGATAATCAACCTCTGGATTACAAAATTTG
TGAAAGATTGACTGGTATTCTTAACTATGTTGCTCCTTTTACGCTATGTGGATACGCTGCTTTAATGCCT
TTGTATCATGCTATTGCTTCCCGTATGGCTTTCATTTTCTCCTCCTTGTATAAATCCTGGTTGCTGTCTC
TTTATGAGGAGTTGTGGCCCGTTGTCAGGCAACGTGGCGTGGTGTGCACTGTGTTTGCTGACGCAACCCC
CACTGGTTGGGGCATTGCCACCACCTGTCAGCTCCTTTCCGGGACTTTCGCTTTCCCCCTCCCTATTGCC
ACGGCGGAACTCATCGCCGCCTGCCTTGCCCGCTGCTGGACAGGGGCTCGGCTGTTGGGCACTGACAATT
CCGTGGTGTTGTCGGGGAAATCATCGTCCTTTCCTTGGCTGCTCGCCTATGTTGCCACCTGGATTCTGCG
CGGGACGTCCTTCTGCTACGTCCCTTCGGCCCTCAATCCAGCGGACCTTCCTTCCCGCGGCCTGCTGCCG
GCTCTGCGGCCTCTTCCGCGTCTTCGCCTTCGCCCTCAGACGAGTCGGATCTCCCTTTGGGCCGCCTCCC
CGCATCGATACCGAGCGCTGCTCGAGAGATCTACGGGTGGCATCCCTGTGACCCCTCCCCAGTGCCTCTC
CTGGCCCTGGAAGTTGCCACTCCAGTGCCCACCAGCCTTGTCCTAATAAAATTAAGTTGCATCATTTTGT
CTGACTAGGTGTCCTTCTATAATATTATGGGGTGGAGGGGGGTGGTATGGAGCAAGGGGCAAGTTGGGAA
GACAACCTGTAGGGCCTGCGGGGTCTATTGGGAACCAAGCTGGAGTGCAGTGGCACAATCTTGGCTCACT
GCAATCTCCGCCTCCTGGGTTCAAGCGATTCTCCTGCCTCAGCCTCCCGAGTTGTTGGGATTCCAGGCAT
GCATGACCAGGCTCAGCTAATTTTTGTTTTTTTGGTAGAGACGGGGTTTCACCATATTGGCCAGGCTGGT
CTCCAACTCCTAATCTCAGGTGATCTACCCACCTTGGCCTCCCAAATTGCTGGGATTACAGGCGTGAACC
ACTGCTCCCTTCCCTGTCCTTCTGATTTTGTAGGTAACCACGTGCGGACCGAGCGGCCGCAGGAACCCCT
AGTGATGGAGTTGGCCACTCCCTCTCTGCGCGCTCGCTCGCTCACTGAGGCCGGGCGACCAAAGGTCGCC
CGACGCCCGGGCTTTGCCCGGGCGGCCTCAGTGAGCGAGCGAGCGCGCAGCTGCCTGCAGGGGCGCCTGA
TGCGGTATTTTCTCCTTACGCATCTGTGCGGTATTTCACACCGCATA
[95 nt withheld, positions 3058-3152]
T
[46 nt withheld, positions 3154-3199]
C
[141 nt withheld, positions 3201-3341]
CCTTTGACGTTGGAGTCCACGTTCTTT
[37 nt withheld, positions 3369-3405]
ACTCTATCTCGGGCTATTCTTTTGATTTATAAGGGATTTTGCCGATTTCGGTCTATTGGTTAAAAAATGA
GCTGATTTAACAAAAATTTAACGCGAATTTTAACAAAATATTAACGTTTACAATTTTATGGTGCACTCTC
AGTACAATCTGCTCTGATGCCGCATAGTTAAGCCAGCCCCGACACCCGCCAACACCCGCTGACGCGCCCT
GACGGGCTTGTCTGCTCCCGGCATCCGCTTACAGACAAGCTGTGACCGTCTCCGGGAGCTGCATGTGTCA
GAGGTTTTCACCGTCATCACCGAAACGCGCGAGACGAAAGGGCCTCGTGATACGCCTATTTTTATAGGTT
AATGTCATGATAATAATGGTTTCTTAGACGTCAGGTGGCACTTTTCGGGGAAATGTGCGCGGAACCCCTA
TTTGTTTATTTTTCTAAATACATTCAAATATGTATCCGCTCATGAGACAATAACCCTGATAAATGCTTCA
ATAATATTGAAAAAGGAAGAGTATGAGTATTCAACATTTCCGTGTCGCCCTTATTCCCTTTTTTGCGGCA
TTTTGCCTTCCTGTTTTTGCTCACCCAGAAACGCTGGTGAAAGTAAAAGATGCTGAAGATCAGTTGGGTG
CACGAGTGGGTTACATCGAACTGGATCTCAACAGCGGTAAGATCCTTGAGAGTTTTCGCCCCGAAGAACG
TTTTCCAATGATGAGCACTTTTAAAGTTCTGCTATGTGGCGCGGTATTATCCCGTATTGACGCCGGGCAA
GAGCAACTCGGTCGCCGCATACACTATTCTCAGAATGACTTGGTTGAGTACTCACCAGTCACAGAAAAGC
ATCTTACGGATGGCATGACAGTAAGAGAATTATGCAGTGCTGCCATAACCATGAGTGATAACACTGCGGC
CAACTTACTTCTGACAACGATCGGAGGACCGAAGGAGCTAACCGCTTTTTTGCACAACATGGGGGATCAT
GTAACTCGCCTTGATCGTTGGGAACCGGAGCTGAATGAAGCCATACCAAACGACGAGCGTGACACCACGA
TGCCTGTAGCAATGGCAACAACGTTGCGCAAACTATTAACTGGCGAACTACTTACTCTAGCTTCCCGGCA
ACAATTAATAGACTGGATGGAGGCGGATAAAGTTGCAGGACCACTTCTGCGCTCGGCCCTTCCGGCTGGC
TGGTTTATTGCTGATAAATCTGGAGCCGGTGAGCGTGGGTCTCGCGGTATCATTGCAGCACTGGGGCCAG
ATGGTAAGCCCTCCCGTATCGTAGTTATCTACACGACGGGGAGTCAGGCAACTATGGATGAACGAAATAG
ACAGATCGCTGAGATAGGTGCCTCACTGATTAAGCATTGGTAACTGTCAGACCAAGTTTACTCATATATA
CTTTAGATTGATTTAAAACTTCATTTTTAATTTAAAAGGATCTAGGTGAAGATCCTTTTTGATAATCTCA
TGACCAAAATCCCTTAACGTGAGTTTTCGTTCCACTGAGCGTCAGACCCCGTAGAAAAGATCAAAGGATC
TTCTTGAGATCCTTTTTTTCTGCGCGTAATCTGCTGCTTGCAAACAAAAAAACCACCGCTACCAGCGGTG
GTTTGTTTGCCGGATCAAGAGCTACCAACTCTTTTTCCGAAGGTAACTGGCTTCAGCAGAGCGCAGATAC
CAAATACTGTTCTTCTAGTGTAGCCGTAGTTAGGCCACCACTTCAAGAACTCTGTAGCACCGCCTACATA
CCTCGCTCTGCTAATCCTGTTACCAGTGGCTGCTGCCAGTGGCGATAAGTCGTGTCTTACCGGGTTGGAC
TCAAGACGATAGTTACCGGATAAGGCGCAGCGGTCGGGCTGAACGGGGGGTTCGTGCACACAGCCCAGCT
TGGAGCGAACGACCTACACCGAACTGAGATACCTACAGCGTGAGCTATGAGAAAGCGCCACGCTTCCCGA
AGGGAGAAAGGCGGACAGGTATCCGGTAAGCGGCAGGGTCGGAACAGGAGAGCGCACGAGGGAGCTTCCA
GGGGGAAACGCCTGGTATCTTTATAGTCCTGTCGGGTTTCGCCACCTCTGACTTGAGCGTCGATTTTTGT
GATGCTCGTCAGGGGGGCGGAGCCTATGGAAAAACGCCAGCAACGCGGCCTTTTTACGGTTCCTGGCCTT
TTGCTGGCCTTTTGCTCACATGT
Features (pLannotate 1.2.2; 17 found; start..end, strand, type, name):
     12..39      +  repeat_region  AAV2 ITR (fragment): inverted terminal repeat of adeno-associated virus serotype 2 inverted
     68..95      +  repeat_region  AAV2 ITR (fragment): inverted terminal repeat of adeno-associated virus serotype 2 inverted
    158..224     +  CDS            small t antigen (fragment): SV40 (simian virus 40) small t antigen
    231..1409    +  promoter       EF-1α promoter: strong constitutive promoter for human elongation factor EF-1α
   1421..1443    -  misc_feature   MCS (fragment): pUC18/19 multiple cloning site
   1587..1697    +  CDS            VP48: 3 tandem repeats of the minimal activation domain of herpes simplex virus VP16 (Cheng et al., 2013)
   1707..1725    +  misc_feature   MCS (fragment): pBluescript multiple cloning site
   1725..2313    +  misc_feature   WPRE: woodchuck hepatitis virus posttranscriptional regulatory element
   2345..2821    +  polyA_signal   hGH poly(A) signal: human growth hormone polyadenylation signal
   2861..3001    +  repeat_region  AAV2 ITR: inverted terminal repeat of adeno-associated virus serotype 2 inverted
   3006..3057    -  misc_feature   bom (fragment): basis of mobility region from pBR322
   3076..3531    +  rep_origin     f1 ori (sequence partly withheld): f1 bacteriophage origin of replication; arrow indicates direction of (+) strand synthesis
   3532..3581    -  misc_feature   bom (fragment): basis of mobility region from pBR322
   3683..3718    -  CDS            rop (fragment): Rop protein, which maintains plasmids at low copy number; rop
   3813..3917    +  promoter       AmpR promoter: bla
   3918..4778    +  CDS            AmpR: β-lactamase; bla; confers resistance to ampicillin, carbenicillin, and related antibiotics
   4949..5537    +  rep_origin     ori: high-copy-number ColE1/pMB1/pBR322/pUC origin of replication
