[The description below was written by a language model from this plasmid's Addgene catalogue record and pLannotate feature annotations shown in this document.]
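Description:
pAAV-pEF1a-rtTAc is an adeno-associated virus transfer plasmid built on a backbone derived from pAAV-EF1a-DIO-TVA950-T2A-CVS11G-WPRE, designed for constitutive expression of the C-terminal half of an intein-split reverse tetracycline transactivator. It is maintained in bacteria as a high-copy plasmid through a ColE1/pUC-type origin and selected with ampicillin via the β-lactamase gene. An f1 phage origin is also present. The expression cassette lies between AAV2 inverted terminal repeats, which allow it to be packaged into recombinant AAV particles. The automated annotation detects the upstream ITR only as short fragments and the downstream one in full. The small hits to SV40 small t antigen, bom and rop are likewise fragmentary and probably backbone remnants rather than functional elements.

Within the ITRs, the human EF-1α promoter drives a short synthetic insert of roughly 290 bp, InteinC-rtTAc. This fuses a C-terminal intein fragment to the C-terminal portion of rtTA. The annotated VP48 feature, three tandem minimal VP16 activation domains, corresponds to the transactivation region of that rtTA portion. The intein segment itself is not picked up in the feature table. A WPRE follows the coding sequence to enhance transcript stability and expression, and the human growth hormone polyadenylation signal terminates the transcript. Although the parental backbone carried a Cre-dependent DIO cassette, no recombinase sites are annotated here, which fits the stated constitutive expression.

On its own the fragment should be inactive. It is presumably paired with a complementary N-terminal intein-rtTA construct, so that protein trans-splicing rebuilds a functional doxycycline-responsive transactivator only in cells expressing both halves. The associated publication applies this to intersectional targeting of neurons for imaging and optogenetic manipulation.
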