Addgene plasmid #172121: pAAV-pEF1a-rtTAc
Purpose: Constitutive expression of InteinC-rtTAC
Depositing lab: Chun Xu. Depositing organization: Center for Excellence in Brain Science and Intelligence Technology, Chinese Academy of Sciences. Publication: An intein-split transactivator for intersectional neural imaging and optogenetic manipulation. Chen HS, Zhang XL, Yang RR, Wang GL, Zhu XY, Xu YF, Wang DY, Zhang N, Qiu S, Zhan LJ, Shen ZM, Xu XH, Long G, Xu C. Nat Commun. 2022 Jun 23;13(1):3605. doi: 10.1038/s41467-022-31255-x. PubMed 35739125.
Backbone
  Vector backbone: pAAV-EF1a-DIO-TVA950-T2A-CVS11G-WPRE
  Backbone size w/o insert (bp): 5321
  Vector type: AAV
Growth in bacteria
  Bacterial resistance: Ampicillin, 100 μg/mL
  Growth temperature: 37°C
  Growth strain: NEB Stable
  Copy number: High Copy
Gene/Insert
  Gene/Insert name: InteinC-rtTAc
  Species: Synthetic
  Insert size (bp): 287
  Promoter: EF1a
  Cloning method: Ligation Independent Cloning
  Sequencing primers: 5′ ggcacttgatgtaattctcc; 3′ gcgtaaaaggagcaacatag
Resource information
  A portion of this plasmid was derived from a plasmid made by: rtTAC from pLVX-TetOne-Puro(Clontech), InteinC from pLKO-IntC-Flag (An intein-mediated modulation of protein stability system and its application to study human cytomegalovirus essential gene function. Deng Pan, et al. Sci Rep, 2016. 6: p. 26167.)
Terms and licenses: Academic/Nonprofit Terms; Industry Terms: Not Available to Industry
Depositor comments: Used Infusion cloning. 5' cloning site: XbaI (not destroyed), 3' cloning site: EcoRV (not destroyed). Please visit https://www.biorxiv.org/content/10.1101/2021.04.05.438407v1 for bioRxiv preprint.
How to cite: pAAV-pEF1a-rtTAc was a gift from Chun Xu (Addgene plasmid # 172121 ; http://n2t.net/addgene:172121 ; RRID:Addgene_172121)
